>Addgene plasmid #147196 | pT7-V5-SBP-C1-HsUpf1-siRNAres_P | addgene full sequence | sequence record 429667 | Addgene NGS Result
TAGTTATTAATAGTAATCAATTACGGGGTCATTAGTTCATAGCCCATATATGGAGTTCCGCGTTACATAA
CTTACGGTAAATGGCCCGCCTGGCTGACCGCCCAACGACCCCCGCCCATTGACGTCAATAATGACGTATG
TTCCCATAGTAACGCCAATAGGGACTTTCCATTGACGTCAATGGGTGGAGTATTTACGGTAAACTGCCCA
CTTGGCAGTACATCAAGTGTATCATATGCCAAGTACGCCCCCTATTGACGTCAATGACGGTAAATGGCCC
GCCTGGCATTATGCCCAGTACATGACCTTATGGGACTTTCCTACTTGGCAGTACATCTACGTATTAGTCA
TCGCTATTACCATGGTGATGCGGTTTTGGCAGTACATCAATGGGCGTGGATAGCGGTTTGACTCACGGGG
ATTTCCAAGTCTCCACCCCATTGACGTCAATGGGAGTTTGTTTTGGCACCAAAATCAACGGGACTTTCCA
AAATGTCGTAACAACTCCGCCCCATTGACGCAAATGGGCGGTAGGCGTGTACGGTGGGAGGTCTATATAA
GCAGAGCTCTCTGGCTAACTAGAGAACCCACTGCTTACTGGCTTATCGAAATTAATACGACTCACTATAG
GGAGACCCAAGCTCTAGCGCTACCGGTCGCCACCATGGGTAAGCCTATCCCTAACCCTCTCCTCGGTCTC
GATTCTACGCCCGGAAGCGGTAGCGGTACGATGGACGAGAAGACCACCGGCTGGGGGGGCGGCCACGTGG
TGGAGGGCCTGGCCGGCGAGCTGGAGCAGCTGCGGGCCAGGCTGGAGCACCACCCTCAGGGCCAGCGGGA
GCCCAGATCTCGAGCTATGAGCGTGGAGGCGTACGGGCCCAGCTCGCAGACTCTCACTTTCCTGGACACG
GAGGAGGCCGAGCTGCTTGGCGCCGACACACAGGGCTCCGAGTTCGAGTTCACCGACTTTACTCTTCCTA
GCCAGACGCAGACGCCCCCCGGCGGCCCCGGCGGCCCGGGCGGTGGCGGCGCGGGAGGCCCGGGCGGCGC
GGGCGCGGGCTCTGCGGCGGGACAGCTCGACGCGCAGGTTGGGCCCGAAGGCATCCTGCAGAACGGGGCT
GTGGACGACAGTGTAGCCAAGACCAGCCAGTTGTTGGCTGAGTTGAACTTCGAGGAAGATGAAGAAGACA
CCTATTACACGAAGGACCTCCCCATACACGCCTGCAGTTACTGTGGAATACACGATCCTGCCTGCGTGGT
TTACTGTAATACCAGCAAGAAGTGGTTCTGCAACGGACGTGGAAATACTTCTGGCAGCCACATTGTAAAT
CACCTTGTGAGGGCAAAATGCAAAGGGGTGACCCTGCACAAGGACGGGCCCCTGGGGGAGACAGTCCTGG
AGTGCTACAACTGCGGCTGTCGCAACGTCTTCCTCCTCGGCTTCATCCCGGCCAAAGCTGACTCAGTGGT
GGTGCTGCTGTGCAGGCAGCCCTGTGCCAGCCAGAGCAGCCTCAAGGACATCAACTGGGACAGCTCGCAG
TGGCAGCCGCTGATCCAGGACCGCTGCTTCCTGTCCTGGCTGGTCAAGATCCCCTCCGAGCAGGAGCAGC
TGCGGGCACGCCAGATCACGGCACAGCAGATCAACAAGCTGGAGGAGCTGTGGAAGGAAAACCCTTCTGC
CACGCTGGAGGACCTGGAGAGGCCGGGGGTGGACGAGGAGCCGCAGCATGTCCTCCTGCGGTACGAGGAC
GCCTACCAGTACCAGAACATATTCGGGCCCCTGGTCAAGCTGGAGGCCGACTACGACAAGAAGCTGAAGG
AGTCCCAGACTCAAGATAACATCACTGTCAGGTGGGACCTGGGCCTTAACAAGAAGAGAATCGCCTACTT
CACTTTGCCCAAGACTGACTCTGGTAATGAGGATTTAGTCATAATTTGGTTAAGAGACATGCGGCTCATG
CAGGGGGATGAGATATGCCTGCGGTACAAAGGGGACCTTGCGCCCCTGTGGAAAGGGATCGGCCACGTCA
TCAAGGTCCCTGATAATTATGGCGATGAGATCGCCATTGAGCTGCGGAGCAGCGTGGGTGCACCTGTGGA
GGTGACTCACAACTTCCAGGTGGATTTTGTGTGGAAGTCGACCTCCTTTGACAGGATGCAGAGCGCATTG
AAAACGTTTGGCGTGGATGAGACCTCGGTGTCTGGCTACATCTACCACAAGCTGTTGGGCCACGAGGTGG
AGGACGTAATCATCAAGTGCCAGCTGCCCAAGCGCTTCACGGCGCAGGGCCTCCCCGACCTCAACCACTC
CCAGGTTTATGCCGTGAAGACTGTGCTGCAAAGACCACTGAGCCTGATCCAGGGCCCGCCAGGCACGGGG
AAGACGGTGACGTCGGCCACCATCGTCTACCACCTGGCCCGGCAAGGCAACGGGCCGGTGCTGGTGTGTG
CTCCGAGCAACATCGCCGTGGACCAGCTAACGGAGAAGATCCACCAGACGGGGCTAAAGGTCGTGCGCCT
CTGCGCCAAGAGCCGTGAGGCCATCGACTCCCCGGTGTCTTTTCTGGCCCTGCACAACCAGATCAGGAAC
ATGGACAGCATGCCTGAGCTGCAGAAGCTGCAGCAGCTGAAAGACGAGACTGGGGAGCTGTCGTCTGCCG
ACGAGAAGCGGTACCGGGCCTTGAAGCGCACCGCAGAGAGAGAGCTGCTGATGAACGCAGATGTCATCTG
CTGCACATGTGTGGGCGCCGGTGACCCGAGGCTGGCCAAAATGCAATTTAGGAGTATTTTAATCGACGAA
AGCACCCAGGCCACCGAGCCGGAGTGCATGGTTCCCGTGGTCCTCGGGGCCAAGCAGCTGATCCTTGTAG
GCGACCACTGCCAGCTGGGCCCAGTGGTGATGTGCAAGAAGGCGGCCAAGGCCGGGCTGTCACAGTCGCT
CTTCGAGCGCCTGGTGGTGCTGGGCATCCGGCCCATCCGCCTGCAGGTCCAGTACCGGATGCACCCTGCA
CTCAGCGCCTTCCCATCCAACATCTTCTACGAGGGCTCCCTCCAGAATGGTGTCACTGCAGCGGATCGTG
TGAAGAAGGGATTTGACTTCCAGTGGCCCCAACCCGATAAACCGATGTTCTTCTACGTGACCCAGGGCCA
AGAGGAGATTGCCAGCTCGGGCACCTCCTACCTGAACAGGACCGAGGCTGCGAACGTGGAGAAGATCACC
ACGAAGTTGCTGAAGGCAGGCGCCAAGCCGGACCAGATTGGCATCATCACGCCCTACGAGGGCCAGCGCT
CCTACCTGGTGCAGTACATGCAGTTCAGCGGCTCCCTGCACACCAAGCTCTACCAGGAGGTGGAGATCGC
CAGTGTGGACGCCTTTCAGGGACGCGAGAAGGACTTCATCATCCTGTCCTGTGTGCGGGCCAACGAGCAC
CAAGGCATTGGCTTTTTAAATGACCCCAGGCGTCTGAACGTGGCCCTGACCAGAGCAAGGTATGGCGTCA
TCATTGTGGGCAACCCGAAGGCACTATCAAAGCAGCCGCTCTGGAACCACCTGCTGAACTACTATAAGGA
GCAGAAGGTGCTGGTGGAGGGGCCGCTCAACAACCTGCGTGAGAGCCTCATGCAGTTCAGCAAGCCACGG
AAGCTGGTCAACACTATCAACCCGGGAGCCCGCTTCATGACCACAGCCATGTATGATGCCCGGGAGGCCA
TCATCCCAGGCTCCGTCTATGATCGGAGCAGCCAGGGCCGGCCTTCCAGCATGTACTTCCAGACCCATGA
CCAGATTGGCATGATCAGTGCCGGCCCTAGCCACGTGGCTGCCATGAACATTCCCATCCCCTTCAACCTG
GTCATGCCACCCATGCCACCGCCTGGCTATTTTGGACAAGCCAACGGGCCTGCTGCAGGGCGAGGCACCC
CGAAAGGCAAGACTGGTCGTGGGGGACGCCAGAAGAACCGCTTTGGGCTTCCTGGACCCAGCCAGACTAA
CCTCCCCAACAGCCAAGCCAGCCAGGATGTGGCGTCACAGCCCTTCTCTCAGGGCGCCCTGACGCAGGGC
TACATCTCCATGAGCCAGCCTTCCCAGATGAGCCAGCCCGGCCTCTCCCAGCCGGAGCTGTCCCAGGACA
GTTACCTTGGTGACGAGTTTAAATCACAAATCGACGTGGCGCTCTCACAGGACTCCACGTACCAGGGAGA
GCGGGCTTACCAGCATGGCGGGGTGATGGGGCTGTCCCAGTATTAAGAATTCTGCAGTCGACGGTACCGC
GGGCCCGGGATCCACCGGATCTAGATAACTGATCATAATCAGCCATACCACATTTGTAGAGGTTTTACTT
GCTTTAAAAAACCTCCCACACCTCCCCCTGAACCTGAAACATAAAATGAATGCAATTGTTGTTGTTAACT
TGTTTATTGCAGCTTATAATGGTTACAAATAAAGCAATAGCATCACAAATTTCACAAATAAAGCATTTTT
TTCACTGCATTCTAGTTGTGGTTTGTCCAAACTCATCAATGTATCTTAACGCGTAAATTGTAAGCGTTAA
TATTTTGTTAAAATTCGCGTTAAATTTTTGTTAAATCAGCTCATTTTTTAACCAATAGGCCGAAATCGGC
AAAATCCCTTATAAATCAAAAGAATAGACCGAGATAGGGT
[37 nt withheld, positions 4661-4697]
AAAGAACGTGGACTCCAACGTCAAAGG
[49 nt withheld, positions 4725-4773]
T
[91 nt withheld, positions 4775-4865]
G
[124 nt withheld, positions 4867-4990]
CAGGTGGCACTTTTCGGGGAAATGTGCGCGGAACCCCTATTTGTTTATTTTTCTAAATACATTCAAATAT
GTATCCGCTCATGAGACAATAACCCTGATAAATGCTTCAATAATATTGAAAAAGGAAGAGTCCTGAGGCG
GAAAGAACCAGCTGTGGAATGTGTGTCAGTTAGGGTGTGGAAAGTCCCCAGGCTCCCCAGCAGGCAGAAG
TATGCAAAGCATGCATCTCAATTAGTCAGCAACCAGGTGTGGAAAGTCCCCAGGCTCCCCAGCAGGCAGA
AGTATGCAAAGCATGCATCTCAATTAGTCAGCAACCATAGTCCCGCCCCTAACTCCGCCCATCCCGCCCC
TAACTCCGCCCAGTTCCGCCCATTCTCCGCCCCATGGCTGACTAATTTTTTTTATTTATGCAGAGGCCGA
GGCCGCCTCGGCCTCTGAGCTATTCCAGAAGTAGTGAGGAGGCTTTTTTGGAGGCCTAGGCTTTTGCAAA
GATCGATCAAGAGACAGGATGAGGATCGTTTCGCATGATTGAACAAGATGGATTGCACGCAGGTTCTCCG
GCCGCTTGGGTGGAGAGGCTATTCGGCTATGACTGGGCACAACAGACAATCGGCTGCTCTGATGCCGCCG
TGTTCCGGCTGTCAGCGCAGGGGCGCCCGGTTCTTTTTGTCAAGACCGACCTGTCCGGTGCCCTGAATGA
ACTGCAAGACGAGGCAGCGCGGCTATCGTGGCTGGCCACGACGGGCGTTCCTTGCGCAGCTGTGCTCGAC
GTTGTCACTGAAGCGGGAAGGGACTGGCTGCTATTGGGCGAAGTGCCGGGGCAGGATCTCCTGTCATCTC
ACCTTGCTCCTGCCGAGAAAGTATCCATCATGGCTGATGCAATGCGGCGGCTGCATACGCTTGATCCGGC
TACCTGCCCATTCGACCACCAAGCGAAACATCGCATCGAGCGAGCACGTACTCGGATGGAAGCCGGTCTT
GTCGATCAGGATGATCTGGACGAAGAGCATCAGGGGCTCGCGCCAGCCGAACTGTTCGCCAGGCTCAAGG
CGAGCATGCCCGACGGCGAGGATCTCGTCGTGACCCATGGCGATGCCTGCTTGCCGAATATCATGGTGGA
AAATGGCCGCTTTTCTGGATTCATCGACTGTGGCCGGCTGGGTGTGGCGGACCGCTATCAGGACATAGCG
TTGGCTACCCGTGATATTGCTGAAGAGCTTGGCGGCGAATGGGCTGACCGCTTCCTCGTGCTTTACGGTA
TCGCCGCTCCCGATTCGCAGCGCATCGCCTTCTATCGCCTTCTTGACGAGTTCTTCTGAGCGGGACTCTG
GGGTTCGAAATGACCGACCAAGCGACGCCCAACCTGCCATCACGAGATTTCGATTCCACCGCCGCCTTCT
ATGAAAGGTTGGGCTTCGGAATCGTTTTCCGGGACGCCGGCTGGATGATCCTCCAGCGCGGGGATCTCAT
GCTGGAGTTCTTCGCCCACCCTAGGGGGAGGCTAACTGAAACACGGAAGGAGACAATACCGGAAGGAACC
CGCGCTATGACGGCAATAAAAAGACAGAATAAAACGCACGGTGTTGGGTCGTTTGTTCATAAACGCGGGG
TTCGGTCCCAGGGCTGGCACTCTGTCGATACCCCACCGAGACCCCATTGGGGCCAATACGCCCGCGTTTC
TTCCTTTTCCCCACCCCACCCCCCAAGTTCGGGTGAAGGCCCAGGGCTCGCAGCCAACGTCGGGGCGGCA
GGCCCTGCCATAGCCTCAGGTTACTCATATATACTTTAGATTGATTTAAAACTTCATTTTTAATTTAAAA
GGATCTAGGTGAAGATCCTTTTTGATAATCTCATGACCAAAATCCCTTAACGTGAGTTTTCGTTCCACTG
AGCGTCAGACCCCGTAGAAAAGATCAAAGGATCTTCTTGAGATCCTTTTTTTCTGCGCGTAATCTGCTGC
TTGCAAACAAAAAAACCACCGCTACCAGCGGTGGTTTGTTTGCCGGATCAAGAGCTACCAACTCTTTTTC
CGAAGGTAACTGGCTTCAGCAGAGCGCAGATACCAAATACTGTTCTTCTAGTGTAGCCGTAGTTAGGCCA
CCACTTCAAGAACTCTGTAGCACCGCCTACATACCTCGCTCTGCTAATCCTGTTACCAGTGGCTGCTGCC
AGTGGCGATAAGTCGTGTCTTACCGGGTTGGACTCAAGACGATAGTTACCGGATAAGGCGCAGCGGTCGG
GCTGAACGGGGGGTTCGTGCACACAGCCCAGCTTGGAGCGAACGACCTACACCGAACTGAGATACCTACA
GCGTGAGCTATGAGAAAGCGCCACGCTTCCCGAAGGGAGAAAGGCGGACAGGTATCCGGTAAGCGGCAGG
GTCGGAACAGGAGAGCGCACGAGGGAGCTTCCAGGGGGAAACGCCTGGTATCTTTATAGTCCTGTCGGGT
TTCGCCACCTCTGACTTGAGCGTCGATTTTTGTGATGCTCGTCAGGGGGGCGGAGCCTATGGAAAAACGC
CAGCAACGCGGCCTTTTTACGGTTCCTGGCCTTTTGCTGGCCTTTTGCTCACATGTTCTTTCCTGCGTTA
TCCCCTGATTCTGTGGATAACCGTATTACCGCCATGCAT
Features (pLannotate 1.2.2; 18 found; start..end, strand, type, name):
     61..364     +  enhancer       CMV enhancer: human cytomegalovirus immediate early enhancer
    365..568     +  promoter       CMV promoter: human cytomegalovirus (CMV) immediate early promoter
    564..597     +  LTR            5' LTR (truncated) (fragment): truncated 5' long terminal repeat (LTR) from HIV-1
    613..631     +  promoter       T7 promoter: promoter for bacteriophage T7 RNA polymerase
    668..709     +  CDS            V5 tag: epitope tag from simian virus 5
    731..844     +  CDS            SBP: streptavidin-binding peptide selected from a peptide library; binds streptavidin with nanomolar affinity (Keefe et al., 2001)
    857..4243    +  CDS            UPF1: RENT1_HUMAN - Also known as KIAA0221, RENT1. Experimental evidence at protein level: Swiss-Prot protein existence level 1. RNA-dependent helicase and ATPase required for nonsense- mediated decay (NMD) of mRNAs containing premature stop codons. Is recruited to mRNAs upon translation termination and undergoes a cycle of phosphorylation and dephosphorylation; its phosphorylation appears to be a key step in NMD. Recruited by release factors to stalled ribosomes together with the SMG1C protein kinase complex to form the transient SURF (SMG1-UPF1-eRF1-eRF3) complex. In EJC-dependent NMD, the SURF co
   4247..4283    +  misc_feature   MCS (fragment): multiple cloning site
   4300..4384    +  CDS            large T antigen (fragment): large T antigen from SV40 (simian virus 40)
   4407..4528    +  polyA_signal   SV40 poly(A) signal: SV40 polyadenylation signal
   4562..4990    -  rep_origin     f1 ori (sequence partly withheld): f1 bacteriophage origin of replication; arrow indicates direction of (+) strand synthesis
   5017..5121    +  promoter       AmpR promoter: bla
   5123..5480    +  promoter       SV40 promoter: SV40 enhancer and early promoter
   5515..6309    +  CDS            NeoR/KanR: aminoglycoside phosphotransferase from Tn5; aph(3')-II (or nptII); confers resistance to neomycin, kanamycin, and G418 (Geneticin®)
   6330..6482    +  CDS            ble (fragment): BLE_KLEPN - Experimental evidence at protein level: Swiss-Prot protein existence level 1. Binding protein with a strong affinity to the bleomycin family of antibiotics. Binds to CL990; an antimitotic-antibiotic compound. From Klebsiella pneumoniae.
   6541..6588    +  polyA_signal   HSV TK poly(A) signal: herpes simplex virus thymidine kinase polyadenylation signal (Cole and Stacy, 1985)
   6679..6695    -  polyA_signal   bGH poly(A) signal (fragment): bovine growth hormone polyadenylation signal
   6917..7505    +  rep_origin     ori: high-copy-number ColE1/pMB1/pBR322/pUC origin of replication
