[The description below was written by a language model from this plasmid's Addgene catalogue record and pLannotate feature annotations shown in this document.]
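Description:
pT7-V5-SBP-C1-HsUpf1-siRNAres_P is a 7.6 kb mammalian expression plasmid encoding human UPF1, the RNA-dependent helicase and ATPase at the centre of nonsense-mediated mRNA decay. The backbone is recorded as unknown. The feature layout shows a CMV enhancer/promoter driving the insert, an SV40 poly(A) signal downstream of a residual multiple cloning site, an f1 origin, and a high-copy ColE1/pUC-type origin for propagation in E. coli. A single Tn5 NeoR/KanR gene sits behind tandem bacterial (AmpR) and SV40 early promoters and ends in an HSV TK poly(A) signal. This arrangement gives kanamycin selection in bacteria and would allow G418 selection in mammalian cells. Several short annotations (an HIV-1 LTR fragment, large T antigen, ble and bGH poly(A) fragments) are probably incidental matches to vector sequence rather than functional elements.

Between the CMV promoter and the coding region lies a T7 promoter, which could support in vitro transcription of the same open reading frame. The reading frame starts with a V5 epitope tag followed by a streptavidin-binding peptide (SBP), placing both tags at the N-terminus of UPF1. V5 allows immunodetection, and SBP allows pulldown on streptavidin resin. The "siRNAres" designation indicates a coding sequence made resistant to an siRNA against UPF1, although the record does not describe the specific changes or the siRNA target. Such constructs are typically used for complementation, where tagged protein is re-expressed while the endogenous transcript is knocked down. The depositor notes five non-silent differences from the UniProt reference isoform (A69S, E167G, K282R, A442G and T1124M), which users should bear in mind when interpreting functional data.
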