Addgene plasmid #147196: pT7-V5-SBP-C1-HsUpf1-siRNAres_P
Purpose: Mammalian Expression of HsUpf1-siRNAres
Depositing lab: Elisa Izaurralde. Depositing organization: Max Planck Institute for Developmental Biology.
Backbone
  Vector backbone: Unknown
  Vector type: Mammalian Expression
Growth in bacteria
  Bacterial resistance: Kanamycin, 50 μg/mL
  Growth temperature: 37°C
  Growth strain: DH5alpha
  Copy number: High Copy
Gene/Insert
  Gene/Insert name: HsUpf1-siRNAres
  Species: H. sapiens (human)
  Mutation: 5 non silent mutations A69S, E167G, K282R, A442G and T1124M compared to te sequence given by UniProt.:Q92900-1.
  Entrez Gene: UPF1 (a.k.a. HUPF1, NORF1, RENT1, UTF, pNORF1, smg-2)
  Cloning method: Unknown
Terms and licenses: Academic/Nonprofit Terms; Industry Terms: Not Available to Industry
Depositor comments: Plasmids from this collection were made available to the research community and donated after the lab closed. Please note that the sequence provided by the depositing laboratory may be theoretical/predicted or based on Sanger sequencing results. There may be discrepancies between sequencing results obtained by Addgene and the depositor sequence. If an Addgene verified sequence is not available, please contact before placing your order to request that our lab fully sequence the plasmid.
How to cite: pT7-V5-SBP-C1-HsUpf1-siRNAres_P was a gift from Elisa Izaurralde (Addgene plasmid # 147196 ; http://n2t.net/addgene:147196 ; RRID:Addgene_147196)
